>Addgene plasmid #39052 | H2AFY2 | depositor partial sequence | sequence record 49110 | H2AFY2 sequence 1055 bps
ATGCACCATCATCATCATCATTCTTCTGGTATGAGCGATAAAATTATTCACCTGACTGACGACAGTTTTG
ACACGGATGTACTCAAAGCGGACGGGGCGATCCTCGTCGATTTCTGGGCAGAGTGGTGCGGTCCGTGCAA
AATGATCGCCCCGATTCTGGATGAAATCGCTGACGAATATCAGGGCAAACTGACCGTTGCAAAACTGAAC
ATCGATCAAAACCCTGGCACTGCGCCGAAATATGGCATCCGTGGTATCCCGACTCTGCTGCTGTTCAAAA
ACGGTGAAGTGGCGGCAACCAAAGTGGGCGCACTGTCTAAAGGTCAGTTGAAAGAGTTCCTCGACGCTAA
CCTGGCCGGTACCGAGAACTTGTACTTCCAATCCATGAAAGAAGGAACTTCAAATTCCACCTCTGAAGAT
GGGCCAGGGGATGGATTCACCATTCTGTCTTCTAAGAGCCTTGTTCTGGGACAGAAGCTGTCCTTAACCC
AGAGTGACATCAGCCATATTGGCTCCATGAGAGTGGAGGGCATTGTCCACCCAACCACAGCCGAAATTGA
CCTCAAAGAAGATATAGGTAAAGCCTTGGAAAAGGCTGGGGGAAAAGAGTTCTTGGAAACGGTAAAGGAG
CTTCGCAAATCCCAAGGCCCTTTGGAAGTCGCCGAAGCCGCCGTCAGCCAATCCAGTGGACTCGCAGCCA
AATTTGTCATCCACTGTCACATCCCTCAGTGGGGCTCCGACAAATGTGAAGAACAGCTTGAAGAGACCAT
CAAAAACTGCCTGTCAGCGGCGGAGGACAAGAAGCTAAAGTCCGTCGCGTTCCCGCCTTTCCCCAGCGGC
AGAAACTGCTTTCCCAAACAGACTGCGGCCCAGGTGACCCTCAAAGCCATCTCAGCCCACTTTGATGACT
CGAGCGCGTCCTCGCTGAAGAACGTGTACTTCCTGCTCTTCGACAGCGAGAGCATCGGCATCTACGTGCA
GGAGATGGCCAAGCTCGACGCCAAGTGACAGTAAAGGTGGATACGGATCCGAATTCGAGCTCCGTCGACA
AGCTT
