>Addgene plasmid #39052 | H2AFY2 | addgene partial sequence | sequence record 53237 | T7 5'-TAATACGACTCACTATAGGG-3'
ATTCCCTCTAGAAATAATTTTGTTTACTTTAAGAAGGAGATATACATATGCACCATCATCATCATCATTC
TTCTGGTATGAGCGATAAAATTATTCACCTGACTGACGACAGTTTTGACACGGATGTACTCAAAGCGGAC
GGGGCGATCCTCGTCGATTTCTGGGCAGAGTGGTGCGGTCCGTGCAAAATGATCGCCCCGATTCTGGATG
AAATCGCTGACGAATATCAGGGCAAACTGACCGTTGCAAAACTGAACATCGATCAAAACCCTGGCACTGC
GCCGAAATATGGCATCCGTGGTATCCCGACTCTGCTGCTGTTCAAAAACGGTGAAGTGGCGGCAACCAAA
GTGGGCGCACTGTCTAAAGGTCAGTTGAAAGAGTTCCTCGACGCTAACCTGGCCGGTACCGAGAACTTGT
ACTTCCAATCCATGAAAGAAGGAACTTCAAATTCCACCTCTGAAGATGGGCCAGGGGATGGATTCACCAT
TCTGTCTTCTAAGAGCCTTGTTCTGGGACAGAAGCTGTCCTTAACCCAGAGTGACATCAGCCATATTGGC
TCCATGAGAGTGGAGGGCATTGTCCACCCAACCACAGCCGAAATTGACCTCAAAGAAGATATAGGTAAAG
CCTTGGAAAAGGCTGGGGGAAAAGAGTTCTTGGAAACGGTAAAGGAGCTTCGCAAATCCCAAGGCCCTTT
GGAAGTCGCCGAAGCCGCCGTCAGCCAATCCAGTGGACTCGCAGCCAAATTTGTCATCCACTGTCACATC
CCTCAGTGGGGCTCCGACAAATGTGAAGAACAGCTTGAAGAGACCATCAAAAACTGCCTGTCAGCGGCGG
AGGACAAGAAGCTAAAGTCCGTCGCGTTCCCGCCTTTCCCCAGCGGCAGAAACTGCTTTCCCAAACAGAC
TGCGGCCCAGGTGACCCTCAAAGCCATCTCAGCCCACTTTGATGACTCGAGCGCGTCCTCGCTGAAGAAC
GTGTACTTCCTGCTCTTCGACAGCGAGAGCATCGGCATCTACGTGCAGGAGATGGCCA
