[The description below was written by a language model from this plasmid's Addgene catalogue record.]
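Description:
H2AFY2 is a bacterial expression plasmid built on the pNH-TrxT backbone from the SGC, designed to produce a recombinant human protein in E. coli for structural biology. It is maintained at low copy number and selected with kanamycin. The record gives no feature table and does not name the origin of replication or the promoter. The listed sequencing primers (T7 forward and T7 terminator reverse) imply that the insert sits between T7 promoter and terminator elements, as is typical of T7-driven expression vectors that need a host supplying T7 RNA polymerase.

The insert, recorded as 1055 bp, comes from human H2AFY2, now called MACROH2A2. This gene encodes the histone variant macroH2A2 (H2A histone family, member Y2). It was introduced by ligation-independent cloning, and the record cautions that it may not be the full open reading frame. This is consistent with a construct trimmed to a crystallisable fragment, but the residue boundaries are not stated. The protein is expressed with an N-terminal His6-thioredoxin-TEV fusion. The hexahistidine tag allows immobilised metal affinity purification, and the thioredoxin partner generally improves the solubility and yield of difficult targets. The TEV protease site lets the whole tag be cleaved off after purification, leaving a near-native protein.

The stated purpose is bacterial expression for structure determination, and the alternative names link the construct to a deposited PDB structure. It therefore suits the production of purified macroH2A2 protein for crystallography or for related biophysical and biochemical studies.
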