Addgene plasmid #39052: H2AFY2
Purpose: Bacterial expression for structure determination; may not be full ORF
Depositing lab: Nicola Burgess-Brown. Depositing organization: University of Oxford.
Backbone
  Vector backbone: pNH-TrxT
  Backbone manufacturer: SGC
  Vector type: Bacterial Expression
Growth in bacteria
  Bacterial resistance: Kanamycin, 50 μg/mL
  Growth temperature: 37°C
  Growth strain: Mach1
  Copy number: Low Copy
Gene/Insert
  Gene/Insert name: H2AFY2 (alt names: H2A histone family, member Y2; PDB:2XD7)
  Species: H. sapiens (human)
  Insert size (bp): 1055
  Entrez Gene: MACROH2A2 (a.k.a. H2AFY2)
  Tag / fusion protein: His6-Thioredoxin-TEV (N terminal on insert)
  Cloning method: Ligation Independent Cloning
  Sequencing primers: 5′ T7; 3′ T7-term
Terms and licenses: Academic/Nonprofit Terms; Industry Terms: Not Available to Industry
How to cite: H2AFY2 was a gift from Nicola Burgess-Brown (Addgene plasmid # 39052 ; http://n2t.net/addgene:39052 ; RRID:Addgene_39052)
